Addgene plasmid #70348: R777-E064 Hs.ETS1-nostop
Purpose: Gateway ORF clone of human ETS1 [NM_005238.3] without stop codon (for C-terminal fusions)
Depositing lab: Dominic Esposito. Depositing organization: National Cancer Institute (NCI).
Backbone
  Vector backbone: pDonor-255
  Backbone size w/o insert (bp): 2693
  Vector type: Gateway Entry Clone
Growth in bacteria
  Bacterial resistance: Spectinomycin, 50 μg/mL
  Growth temperature: 37°C
  Growth strain: DH10B
  Copy number: High Copy
Gene/Insert
  Gene/Insert name: ETS1 (alt name: NM_005238.3)
  Species: H. sapiens (human)
  Insert size (bp): 1323
  Entrez Gene: ETS1 (a.k.a. ETS-1, EWSR2, c-ets-1, p54)
  Cloning method: Gateway Cloning
  Sequencing primers: 5′ M13F 23-mer (5'-CCCAGTCACGACGTTGTAAAACG); 3′ attLR 23-mer (5'-TAACATCAGAGATTTTGAGACAC)
Terms and licenses: Academic/Nonprofit Terms; Industry Terms: Not Available to Industry
How to cite: R777-E064 Hs.ETS1-nostop was a gift from Dominic Esposito (Addgene plasmid # 70348 ; http://n2t.net/addgene:70348 ; RRID:Addgene_70348)
