[The description below was written by a language model from this plasmid's Addgene catalogue record and pLannotate feature annotations shown in this document.]
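Description:
R777-E064 Hs.ETS1-nostop is a Gateway entry clone built on the pDonor-255 backbone (about 2.7 kb without insert; the full record is roughly 4.0 kb) that carries the human ETS1 open reading frame, corresponding to the reference transcript NM_005238.3. It is a bacterial cloning plasmid rather than an expression vector. No promoter is annotated upstream of the insert, so ETS1 is not meant to be expressed from this construct. It replicates in E. coli from a high-copy ColE1/pUC-type origin and is selected with spectinomycin through the aadA aminoglycoside adenylyltransferase gene (SmR). A fragment of a class 1 integron Pc promoter lies upstream of this marker. Short annotated remnants of gentamicin resistance, lacI and lacZα sequences appear to be non-functional backbone leftovers. rrnB T1 and T2 terminators are also annotated; in entry vectors these typically insulate the cloning site from read-through transcription.

The 1,323 bp ETS1 coding sequence is flanked by attL recombination sites. The automated annotation calls the upstream site attL3 and the downstream one a fragment of attL2, so the exact identity of the upstream site should be checked against the sequence. These sites allow an LR Clonase reaction to transfer the ORF directionally into compatible Gateway destination vectors, which supply the promoter, tags and host-specific elements. The stop codon has been omitted, so the ORF can read through into a downstream sequence. This makes the clone suited to building C-terminal fusions such as epitope tags or fluorescent proteins. ETS1 encodes a transcription factor implicated in cytokine and chemokine gene regulation, lymphoid cell differentiation and survival, and angiogenesis.
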