Features (pLannotate 1.2.2; 11 found; start..end, strand, type, name):
     18..54      -  CDS            lacZα (fragment): LacZα fragment of β-galactosidase; lacZ fragment
     85..180     +  protein_bind   attL3: mutant version of attL; recombination site for the Gateway® LR reaction LR Clonase™
    186..1508    +  CDS            ETS1: ETS1_HUMAN - Also known as EWSR2. Experimental evidence at protein level: Swiss-Prot protein existence level 1. Transcription factor. Directly controls the expression of cytokine and chemokine genes in a wide variety of different cellular contexts. May control the differentiation, survival and proliferation of lymphoid cells. May also regulate angiogenesis through regulation of expression of genes controlling endothelial cell migration and invasion. From Homo sapiens (Human).
   1513..1606    -  protein_bind   attL2 (fragment): mutant version of attL; recombination site for the Gateway® LR reaction LR Clonase™
   1721..1744    +  promoter       Pc promoter (fragment): intI1 (promoter lies within the coding sequence); class 1 integron promoter
   1920..1976    +  CDS            GmR (fragment): gentamycin acetyltransferase; aacC1; confers resistance to gentamycin
   1983..2774    +  CDS            SmR: aminoglycoside adenylyltransferase (Murphy, 1985); aadA; confers resistance to spectinomycin and streptomycin
   2867..3455    +  rep_origin     ori: high-copy-number ColE1/pMB1/pBR322/pUC origin of replication
   3638..3730    +  CDS            lacI (fragment): lac repressor; lacI; The lac repressor binds to the lac operator to inhibit transcription in E. coli. This inhibition can be relieved by adding lactose or isopropyl-β-D-thiogalactopyranoside (IPTG).
   3785..3812    -  terminator     rrnB T2 terminator: transcription terminator T2 from the E. coli rrnB gene
   3944..3987    +  terminator     rrnB T1 terminator: Escherichia coli rrnB; transcription terminator T1 from the E. coli rrnB gene
>Addgene plasmid #70348 | R777-E064 Hs.ETS1-nostop | depositor full sequence | sequence record 125797 | Full Sequence
TTAACGCTAGCATGGATGTTTTCCCAGTCACGACGTTGTAAAACGACGGCCAGTCTTAAAATTCGAGCTC
GGTCCGAGGATCCGAAATAATGATTTTATTTTGACTGATAGTGACCTGTTCGTTGCAACAAATTGATAAG
CAATGCTTTTTTATAATGCCAACTTTGTACAAAAAAGTTGGCACCATGAAGGCGGCCGTCGATCTCAAGC
CGACTCTCACCATCATCAAGACGGAAAAAGTCGATCTGGAGCTTTTCCCCTCCCCGGATATGGAATGTGC
AGATGTCCCACTATTAACTCCAAGCAGCAAAGAAATGATGTCTCAAGCATTAAAAGCTACTTTCAGTGGT
TTCACTAAAGAACAGCAACGACTGGGGATCCCAAAAGACCCCCGGCAGTGGACAGAAACCCATGTTCGGG
ACTGGGTGATGTGGGCTGTGAATGAATTCAGCCTGAAAGGTGTAGACTTCCAGAAGTTCTGTATGAATGG
AGCAGCCCTCTGCGCCCTGGGTAAAGACTGCTTTCTCGAGCTGGCCCCAGACTTTGTTGGGGACATCTTA
TGGGAACATCTAGAGATCCTGCAGAAAGAGGATGTGAAACCATATCAAGTTAATGGAGTCAACCCAGCCT
ATCCAGAATCCCGCTATACCTCGGATTACTTCATTAGCTATGGTATTGAGCATGCCCAGTGTGTTCCACC
ATCGGAGTTCTCAGAGCCCAGCTTCATCACAGAGTCCTATCAGACGCTCCATCCCATCAGCTCGGAAGAG
CTCCTCTCCCTCAAGTATGAGAATGACTACCCCTCGGTCATTCTCCGAGACCCTCTCCAGACAGACACCT
TGCAGAATGACTACTTTGCTATCAAACAAGAAGTCGTCACCCCAGACAACATGTGCATGGGGAGGACCAG
TCGTGGTAAACTCGGGGGCCAGGACTCTTTTGAAAGCATAGAGAGCTACGATAGTTGTGATCGCCTCACC
CAGTCCTGGAGCAGCCAGTCATCTTTCAACAGCCTGCAGCGTGTTCCCTCCTATGACAGCTTCGACTCAG
AGGACTATCCGGCTGCCCTGCCCAACCACAAGCCCAAGGGCACCTTCAAGGACTATGTGCGGGACCGTGC
TGACCTCAATAAGGACAAGCCTGTCATTCCTGCTGCTGCCCTAGCTGGCTACACAGGCAGTGGACCAATC
CAGCTATGGCAGTTTCTTCTGGAATTACTCACTGATAAATCCTGTCAGTCTTTTATCAGCTGGACAGGAG
ATGGCTGGGAATTCAAACTTTCTGACCCAGATGAGGTGGCCAGGAGATGGGGAAAGAGGAAAAACAAACC
TAAGATGAATTATGAGAAACTGAGCCGTGGCCTACGCTACTATTACGACAAAAACATCATCCACAAGACA
GCGGGGAAACGCTACGTGTACCGCTTTGTGTGTGACCTGCAGAGCCTGCTGGGGTACACCCCTGAGGAGC
TGCACGCCATGCTGGACGTCAAGCCAGATGCCGACGAGTCAACTTTCTTGTACAAAGTTGGCATTATAGG
AAAGCATTGCTTATCAATTTGTTGCAACGAACAGGTCACTATCAGTCAAAATAAAATCATTATTTGCATG
CAAGCTTAGATCCTCTAGACCAGCCAGGACAGAAATGCCTCGACTTCGCTGCTACCCAAGGTTGCCGGGT
GACGCACACCGTGGAAACGGATGAAGGCACGAACCCAGTGGACATAAGCCTGTTCGGTTCGTAAGCTGTA
ATGCAAGTAGCGTATGCGCTCACGCAACTGGTCCAGAACCTTGACCGAACGCAGCGGTGGTAACGGCGCA
GTGGCGGTTTTCATGGCTTGTTATGACTGTTTTTTTGGGGTACAGTCTATGCCTCGGGCATCCAAGCAGC
AAGCGCGTTACGCCGTGGGTCGATGTTTGATGTTATGGAGCAGCAACGATGTTACGCAGCAGGGCAGTCG
CCCTAAAACAAAGTTAAACATTATGAGGGAAGCGGTGATCGCCGAAGTATCGACTCAACTATCAGAGGTA
GTTGGCGTCATCGAGCGCCATCTCGAACCGACGTTGCTGGCCGTACATTTGTACGGCTCCGCAGTGGATG
GCGGCCTGAAGCCACACAGTGATATTGATTTGCTGGTTACGGTGACCGTAAGGCTTGATGAAACAACGCG
GCGAGCTTTGATCAACGACCTTTTGGAAACTTCGGCTTCCCCTGGAGAGAGCGAGATTCTCCGCGCTGTA
GAAGTCACCATTGTTGTGCACGACGACATCATTCCGTGGCGTTATCCAGCTAAGCGCGAACTGCAATTTG
GAGAATGGCAGCGCAATGACATTCTTGCAGGTATCTTCGAGCCAGCCACGATCGACATTGATCTGGCTAT
CTTGCTGACAAAAGCAAGAGAACATAGCGTTGCCTTGGTAGGTCCAGCGGCGGAGGAACTCTTTGATCCG
GTTCCTGAACAGGATCTATTTGAGGCGCTAAATGAAACCTTAACGCTATGGAACTCGCCGCCCGACTGGG
CTGGCGATGAGCGAAATGTAGTGCTTACGTTGTCCCGCATTTGGTACAGCGCAGTAACCGGCAAAATCGC
GCCGAAGGATGTCGCTGCCGACTGGGCAATGGAGCGCCTGCCGGCCCAGTATCAGCCCGTCATACTTGAA
GCTAGACAGGCTTATCTTGGACAAGAAGAAGATCGCTTGGCCTCGCGCGCAGATCAGTTGGAAGAATTTG
TCCACTACGTGAAAGGCGAGATCACCAAGGTAGTCGGCAAATAACCCTCGAGCCACCCATGACCAAAATC
CCTTAACGTGAGTTACGCGTCGTTCCACTGAGCGTCAGACCCCGTAGAAAAGATCAAAGGATCTTCTTGA
GATCCTTTTTTTCTGCGCGTAATCTGCTGCTTGCAAACAAAAAAACCACCGCTACCAGCGGTGGTTTGTT
TGCCGGATCAAGAGCTACCAACTCTTTTTCCGAAGGTAACTGGCTTCAGCAGAGCGCAGATACCAAATAC
TGTCCTTCTAGTGTAGCCGTAGTTAGGCCACCACTTCAAGAACTCTGTAGCACCGCCTACATACCTCGCT
CTGCTAATCCTGTTACCAGTGGCTGCTGCCAGTGGCGATAAGTCGTGTCTTACCGGGTTGGACTCAAGAC
GATAGTTACCGGATAAGGCGCAGCGGTCGGGCTGAACGGGGGGTTCGTGCACACAGCCCAGCTTGGAGCG
AACGACCTACACCGAACTGAGATACCTACAGCGTGAGCATTGAGAAAGCGCCACGCTTCCCGAAGGGAGA
AAGGCGGACAGGTATCCGGTAAGCGGCAGGGTCGGAACAGGAGAGCGCACGAGGGAGCTTCCAGGGGGAA
ACGCCTGGTATCTTTATAGTCCTGTCGGGTTTCGCCACCTCTGACTTGAGCGTCGATTTTTGTGATGCTC
GTCAGGGGGGCGGAGCCTATGGAAAAACGCCAGCAACGCGGCCTTTTTACGGTTCCTGGCCTTTTGCTGG
CCTTTTGCTCACATGTTCTTTCCTGCGTTATCCCCTGATTCTGTGGATAACCGTATTACCGCCTTTGAGT
GAGCTGATACCGCTCGCCGCAGCCGAACGACCGAGCGCAGCGAGTCAGTGAGCGAGGAAGCGGAAGAGCG
CCCAATACGCAAACCGCCTCTCCCCGCGCGTTGGCCGATTCATTAATGCAGCTGGCACGACAGGTTTCCC
GACTGGAAAGCGGGCAGTGAGCGCAACGCAATTAATACGCGTACCGCTAGCCAGGAAGAGTTTGTAGAAA
CGCAAAAAGGCCATCCGTCAGGATGGCCTTCTGCTTAGTTTGATGCCTGGCAGTTTATGGCGGGCGTCCT
GCCCGCCACCCTCCGGGCCGTTGCTTCACAACGTTCAAATCCGCTCCCGGCGGATTTGTCCTACTCAGGA
GAGCGTTCACCGACAAACAACAGATAAAACGAAAGGCCCAGTCTTCCGACTGAGCCTTTCGTTTTATTTG
ATGCCTGGCAGTTCCCTACTCTCGCG
