>Addgene plasmid #70348 | R777-E064 Hs.ETS1-nostop | addgene partial sequence | sequence record 129364 | pCR8_R1 5'-cgaaccgaacaggcttatgt-3'
GTGCGTCACCCGGCAACCTTGGGTAGCAGCGAAGTCGAGGCATTTCTGTCCTGGCTGGTCTAGAGGATCT
AAGCTTGCATGCAAATAATGATTTTATTTTGACTGATAGTGACCTGTTCGTTGCAACAAATTGATAAGCA
ATGCTTTCCTATAATGCCAACTTTGTACAAGAAAGTTGACTCGTCGGCATCTGGCTTGACGTCCAGCATG
GCGTGCAGCTCCTCAGGGGTGTACCCCAGCAGGCTCTGCAGGTCACACACAAAGCGGTACACGTAGCGTT
TCCCCGCTGTCTTGTGGATGATGTTTTTGTCGTAATAGTAGCGTAGGCCACGGCTCAGTTTCTCATAATT
CATCTTAGGTTTGTTTTTCCTCTTTCCCCATCTCCTGGCCACCTCATCTGGGTCAGAAAGTTTGAATTCC
CAGCCATCTCCTGTCCAGCTGATAAAAGACTGACAGGATTTATCAGTGAGTAATTCCAGAAGAAACTGCC
ATAGCTGGATTGGTCCACTGCCTGTGTAGCCAGCTAGGGCAGCAGCAGGAATGACAGGCTTGTCCTTATT
GAGGTCAGCACGGTCCCGCACATAGTCCTTGAAGGTGCCCTTGGGCTTGTGGTTGGGCAGGGCAGCCGGA
TAGTCCTCTGAGTCGAAGCTGTCATAGGAGGGAACACGCTGCAGGCTGTTGAAAGATGACTGGCTGCTCC
AGGACTGGGTGAGGCGATCACAACTATCGTAGCTCTCTATGCTTTCAAAAGAGTCCTGGCCCCCGAGTTT
ACCACGACTGGTCCTCCCCATGCACATGTTGTCTGGGGTGACGACTTCTTGTTTGATAGCAAA
